Addgene plasmid #116330: pHAGE-ERBB2-G222C
Purpose: Lentiviral expression of ERBB2 G222C
Depositing lab: Gordon Mills & Kenneth Scott. Depositing organization: Baylor College of Medicine. Publication: Systematic Functional Annotation of Somatic Mutations in Cancer. Ng PK, Li J, Jeong KJ, Shao S, Chen H, Tsang YH, Sengupta S, Wang Z, Bhavana VH, Tran R, Soewito S, Minussi DC, Moreno D, Kong K, Dogruluk T, Lu H, Gao J, Tokheim C, Zhou DC, Johnson AM, Zeng J, Ip CKM, Ju Z, Wester M, Yu S, Li Y, Vellano CP, Schultz N, Karchin R, Ding L, Lu Y, Cheung LWT, Chen K, Shaw KR, Meric-Bernstam F, Scott KL, Yi S, Sahni N, Liang H, Mills GB. Cancer Cell. 2018 Mar 12;33(3):450-462.e10. doi: 10.1016/j.ccell.2018.01.021. PubMed 29533785.
Backbone
  Vector backbone: pHAGE
  Vector type: Lentiviral
Growth in bacteria
  Bacterial resistance: Ampicillin, 100 μg/mL
  Growth temperature: 37°C
  Growth strain: Stbl3
  Copy number: High Copy
Gene/Insert
  Gene/Insert name: ERBB2
  Species: H. sapiens (human)
  Mutation: G222C
  Entrez Gene: ERBB2 (a.k.a. CD340, HER-2, HER-2/neu, HER2, MLN 19, MLN-19, NEU, NGL, TKR1, VSCN2, c-ERB-2, c-ERB2, p185(erbB2))
  Cloning method: Gateway Cloning
Terms and licenses: Academic/Nonprofit Terms; Industry Terms: Not Available to Industry
How to cite: pHAGE-ERBB2-G222C was a gift from Gordon Mills & Kenneth Scott (Addgene plasmid # 116330 ; http://n2t.net/addgene:116330 ; RRID:Addgene_116330)
