[The description below was written by a language model from this plasmid's Addgene catalogue record and pLannotate feature annotations shown in this document.]
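Description:
pHAGE-ERBB2-G222C is an HIV-1-based lentiviral expression plasmid of about 12.3 kb, built on the pHAGE backbone, that carries the human receptor tyrosine kinase gene ERBB2 (HER2/neu) with the G222C substitution. It is propagated in E. coli through a high-copy ColE1/pUC-type origin and selected with ampicillin via the β-lactamase gene. The viral portion contains a truncated 5' LTR, the Ψ packaging signal with an adjoining gag fragment, the Rev response element for Rev-dependent nuclear export of the genomic RNA, the cPPT/CTS element, and a ΔU3 self-inactivating 3' LTR. Only the sequence between the LTRs is packaged and integrated, and the integrated provirus lacks LTR promoter activity.

Within this transfer cassette, the constitutive human EF-1α promoter drives the ERBB2 open reading frame, which is flanked by attB1 and attB2 sites left by Gateway recombination. Downstream lie short T3 and T7 promoter sequences, an attB4 fragment and a V5 epitope tag. The record does not indicate whether the V5 tag is read in frame with ERBB2, so tagging of the protein should not be assumed. An EMCV IRES then allows translation of a puromycin N-acetyltransferase gene from the same transcript, linking puromycin selection of transduced mammalian cells to expression of the insert, and a WPRE enhances transcript expression. Small lac, SV40 and nef fragments in the annotation are backbone remnants. The construct is intended for stable lentiviral expression of this ERBB2 variant and comes from a study that systematically annotated the function of somatic cancer mutations.
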