Features (pLannotate 1.2.2; 30 found; start..end, strand, type, name):
    377..634     +  LTR            5' LTR (truncated): truncated 5' long terminal repeat (LTR) from HIV-1
    681..806     +  misc_feature   HIV-1 Ψ: packaging signal of human immunodeficiency virus type 1
    790..1128    +  CDS            HIV-1 gag (fragment): gag protein from human immunodeficiency virus 1; gag
   1303..1536    +  misc_feature   RRE: The Rev response element (RRE) of HIV-1 allows for Rev-dependent mRNA export from the nucleus to the cytoplasm.
   1913..2013    +  CDS            Rev (fragment): human immunodeficiency virus 1 (HIV-1) Rev protein; rev; enhances nuclear export of unspliced and incompletely spliced viral mRNAs
   2058..2175    +  misc_feature   cPPT/CTS: central polypurine tract and central termination sequence of HIV-1
   2223..3401    +  promoter       EF-1α promoter: strong constitutive promoter for human elongation factor EF-1α
   3422..3442    +  protein_bind   attB1: mutant version of attB; core recombination site for the Gateway® BP reaction BP Clonase™
   3448..7212    +  CDS            ERBB2: ERBB2_HUMAN - Also known as HER2, MLN19, NEU, NGL. Experimental evidence at protein level: Swiss-Prot protein existence level 1. In the nucleus is involved in transcriptional regulation. Associates with the 5'-TCAAATTC-3' sequence in the PTGS2/COX-2 promoter and activates its transcription. Implicated in transcriptional activation of CDKN1A; the function involves STAT3 and SRC. Involved in the transcription of rRNA genes by RNA Pol I and enhances protein synthesis and cell growth. From Homo sapiens (Human).
   7217..7241    -  protein_bind   attB2: mutant version of attB; recombination site for the Gateway® BP reaction BP Clonase™
   7249..7267    +  promoter       T3 promoter: promoter for bacteriophage T3 RNA polymerase
   7293..7311    -  promoter       T7 promoter: promoter for bacteriophage T7 RNA polymerase
   7317..7335    -  protein_bind   attB4 (fragment): mutant version of attB; core recombination site for the Gateway® BP reaction BP Clonase™
   7391..7432    +  CDS            V5 tag: epitope tag from simian virus 5
   7558..8020    +  misc_feature   IRES: internal ribosome entry site (IRES) of the encephalomyocarditis virus (EMCV)
   8034..8631    +  CDS            PuroR (fragment): puromycin N-acetyltransferase; pac from Streptomyces; confers resistance to puromycin
   8647..9235    +  misc_feature   WPRE: woodchuck hepatitis virus posttranscriptional regulatory element
   9243..9308    +  CDS            nef (fragment): NEF_HV1Z2 - Experimental evidence at protein level: Swiss-Prot protein existence level 1. Extracellular Nef protein targets CD4(+) T-lymphocytes for apoptosis by interacting with CXCR4 surface receptors. From Human immunodeficiency virus type 1 group M subtype D (isolate Z2/CDC-Z34) (HIV-1).
   9310..9543    +  LTR            3' LTR (ΔU3): self-inactivating 3' long terminal repeat (LTR) from HIV-1
   9748..9852    +  promoter       AmpR promoter: bla
   9853..10713   +  CDS            AmpR: β-lactamase; bla; confers resistance to ampicillin, carbenicillin, and related antibiotics
  10884..11472   +  rep_origin     ori: high-copy-number ColE1/pMB1/pBR322/pUC origin of replication
  11655..11709   +  CDS            lacI (fragment): lac repressor; lacI; The lac repressor binds to the lac operator to inhibit transcription in E. coli. This inhibition can be relieved by adding lactose or isopropyl-β-D-thiogalactopyranoside (IPTG).
  11715..11808   +  rep_origin     SV40 ori (fragment): SV40 origin of replication
  11833..11870   +  CDS            lacI (fragment): lac repressor; lacI; The lac repressor binds to the lac operator to inhibit transcription in E. coli. This inhibition can be relieved by adding lactose or isopropyl-β-D-thiogalactopyranoside (IPTG).
  11883..11904   +  protein_bind   CAP binding site: CAP binding activates transcription in the presence of cAMP. E. coli catabolite activator protein
  11919..11949   +  promoter       lac promoter: promoter for the E. coli lac operon
  11953..11975   +  protein_bind   lac operator (fragment): The lac repressor binds to the lac operator to inhibit transcription in E. coli. This inhibition can be relieved by adding lactose or isopropyl-β-D-thiogalactopyranoside (IPTG). lac repressor encoded by lacI
  12007..12090   +  polyA_signal   SV40 poly(A) signal (fragment): SV40 polyadenylation signal
  12257..329     +  CDS            nef (fragment) (across the origin): NEF_HV1BR - Experimental evidence at protein level: Swiss-Prot protein existence level 1. Extracellular Nef protein targets CD4(+) T-lymphocytes for apoptosis by interacting with CXCR4 surface receptors (PubMed:14990729). From Human immunodeficiency virus type 1 group M subtype B (isolate BRU/LAI) (HIV-1).
>Addgene plasmid #116330 | pHAGE-ERBB2-G222C | addgene full sequence | sequence record 250572 | Addgene NGS Result
TGGAAGGGCTAATTCACTCCCAAAGAAGACAAGATATCCTTGATCTGTGGATCTACCACACACAAGGCTA
CTTCCCTGATTAGCAGAACTACACACCAGGGCCAGGGGTCAGATATCCACTGACCTTTGGATGGTGCTAC
AAGCTAGTACCAGTTGAGCCAGATAAGGTAGAAGAGGCCAATAAAGGAGAGAACACCAGCTTGTTACACC
CTGTGAGCCTGCATGGGATGGATGACCCGGAGAGAGAAGTGTTAGAGTGGAGGTTTGACAGCCGCCTAGC
ATTTCATCACGTGGCCCGAGAGCTGCATCCGGAGTACTTCAAGAACTGCTGATATCGAGCTTGCTACAAG
GGACTTTCCGCTGGGGACTTTCCAGGGAGGCGTGGCCTGGGCGGGACTGGGGAGTGGCGAGCCCTCAGAT
CCTGCATATAAGCAGCTGCTTTTTGCCTGTACTGGGTCTCTCTGGTTAGACCAGATCTGAGCCTGGGAGC
TCTCTGGCTAACTAGGGAACCCACTGCTTAAGCCTCAATAAAGCTTGCCTTGAGTGCTTCAAGTAGTGTG
TGCCCGTCTGTTGTGTGACTCTGGTAACTAGAGATCCCTCAGACCCTTTTAGTCAGTGTGGAAAATCTCT
AGCAGTGGCGCCCGAACAGGGACTTGAAAGCGAAAGGGAAACCAGAGGAGCTCTCTCGACGCAGGACTCG
GCTTGCTGAAGCGCGCACGGCAAGAGGCGAGGGGCGGCGACTGGTGAGTACGCCAAAAATTTTGACTAGC
GGAGGCTAGAAGGAGAGAGATGGGTGCGAGAGCGTCAGTATTAAGCGGGGGAGAATTAGATCGCGATGGG
AAAAAATTCGGTTAAGGCCAGGGGGAAAGAAAAAATATAAATTAAAACATATAGTATGGGCAAGCAGGGA
GCTAGAACGATTCGCAGTTAATCCTGGCCTGTTAGAAACATCAGAAGGCTGTAGACAAATACTGGGACAG
CTACAACCATCCCTTCAGACAGGATCAGAAGAACTTAGATCATTATATAATACAGTAGCAACCCTCTATT
GTGTGCATCAAAGGATAGAGATAAAAGACACCAAGGAAGCTTTAGACAAGATAGAGGAAGAGCAAAACAA
AAGTAAGACCACCGCACAGCAAGCGGCCGGCCGCTGATCTTCAGACCTGGAGGAGGAGATATGAGGGACA
ATTGGAGAAGTGAATTATATAAATATAAAGTAGTAAAAATTGAACCATTAGGAGTAGCACCCACCAAGGC
AAAGAGAAGAGTGGTGCAGAGAGAAAAAAGAGCAGTGGGAATAGGAGCTTTGTTCCTTGGGTTCTTGGGA
GCAGCAGGAAGCACTATGGGCGCAGCGTCAATGACGCTGACGGTACAGGCCAGACAATTATTGTCTGGTA
TAGTGCAGCAGCAGAACAATTTGCTGAGGGCTATTGAGGCGCAACAGCATCTGTTGCAACTCACAGTCTG
GGGCATCAAGCAGCTCCAGGCAAGAATCCTGGCTGTGGAAAGATACCTAAAGGATCAACAGCTCCTGGGG
ATTTGGGGTTGCTCTGGAAAACTCATTTGCACCACTGCTGTGCCTTGGAATGCTAGTTGGAGTAATAAAT
CTCTGGAACAGATTTGGAATCACACGACCTGGATGGAGTGGGACAGAGAAATTAACAATTACACAAGCTT
AATACACTCCTTAATTGAAGAATCGCAAAACCAGCAAGAAAAGAATGAACAAGAATTATTGGAATTAGAT
AAATGGGCAAGTTTGTGGAATTGGTTTAACATAACAAATTGGCTGTGGTATATAAAATTATTCATAATGA
TAGTAGGAGGCTTGGTAGGTTTAAGAATAGTTTTTGCTGTACTTTCTATAGTGAATAGAGTTAGGCAGGG
ATATTCACCATTATCGTTTCAGACCCACCTCCCAACCCCGAGGGGACCCGACAGGCCCGAAGGAATAGAA
GAAGAAGGTGGAGAGAGAGACAGAGACAGATCCATTCGATTAGTGAACGGATCTCGACGGTATCGCCGAA
TTCACAAATGGCAGTATTCATCCACAATTTTAAAAGAAAAGGGGGGATTGGGGGGTACAGTGCAGGGGAA
AGAATAGTAGACATAATAGCAACAGACATACAAACTAAAGAATTACAAAAACAAATTACAAAAATTCAAA
ATTTTCGGGTTTATTACAGGGACAGCAGAGATCCAGTTTGGACTAGTCGTGAGGCTCCGGTGCCCGTCAG
TGGGCAGAGCGCACATCGCCCACAGTCCCCGAGAAGTTGGGGGGAGGGGTCGGCAATTGAACCGGTGCCT
AGAGAAGGTGGCGCGGGGTAAACTGGGAAAGTGATGTCGTGTACTGGCTCCGCCTTTTTCCCGAGGGTGG
GGGAGAACCGTATATAAGTGCAGTAGTCGCCGTGAACGTTCTTTTTCGCAACGGGTTTGCCGCCAGAACA
CAGGTAAGTGCCGTGTGTGGTTCCCGCGGGCCTGGCCTCTTTACGGGTTATGGCCCTTGCGTGCCTTGAA
TTACTTCCACCTGGCTGCAGTACGTGATTCTTGATCCCGAGCTTCGGGTTGGAAGTGGGTGGGAGAGTTC
GAGGCCTTGCGCTTAAGGAGCCCCTTCGCCTCGTGCTTGAGTTGAGGCCTGGCCTGGGCGCTGGGGCCGC
CGCGTGCGAATCTGGTGGCACCTTCGCGCCTGTCTCGCTGCTTTCGATAAGTCTCTAGCCATTTAAAATT
TTTGATGACCTGCTGCGACGCTTTTTTTCTGGCAAGATAGTCTTGTAAATGCGGGCCAAGATCTGCACAC
TGGTATTTCGGTTTTTGGGGCCGCGGGCGGCGACGGGGCCCGTGCGTCCCAGCGCACATGTTCGGCGAGG
CGGGGCCTGCGAGCGCGGCCACCGAGAATCGGACGGGGGTAGTCTCAAGCTGGCCGGCCTGCTCTGGTGC
CTGGCCTCGCGCCGCCGTGTATCGCCCCGCCCTGGGCGGCAAGGCTGGCCCGGTCGGCACCAGTTGCGTG
AGCGGAAAGATGGCCGCTTCCCGGCCCTGCTGCAGGGAGCTCAAAATGGAGGACGCGGCGCTCGGGAGAG
CGGGCGGGTGAGTCACCCACACAAAGGAAAAGGGCCTTTCCGTCCTCAGCCGTCGCTTCATGTGACTCCA
CGGAGTACCGGGCGCCGTCCAGGCACCTCGATTAGTTCTCGAGCTTTTGGAGTACGTCGTCTTTAGGTTG
GGGGGAGGGGTTTTATGCGATGGAGTTTCCCCACACTGAGTGGGTGGAGACTGAAGTTAGGCCAGCTTGG
CACTTGATGTAATTCTCCTTGGAATTTGCCCTTTTTGAGTTTGGATCTTGGTTCATTCTCAAGCCTCAGA
CAGTGGTTCAAAGTTTTTTTCTTCCATTTCAGGTGTCGTGAAGCGGCCCTGCAGATATCAACAAGTTTGT
ACAAAAAAGCAGGCACCATGGAGCTGGCGGCCTTGTGCCGCTGGGGGCTCCTCCTCGCCCTCTTGCCCCC
CGGAGCCGCGAGCACCCAAGTGTGCACCGGCACAGACATGAAGCTGCGGCTCCCTGCCAGTCCCGAGACC
CACCTGGACATGCTCCGCCACCTCTACCAGGGCTGCCAGGTGGTGCAGGGAAACCTGGAACTCACCTACC
TGCCCACCAATGCCAGCCTGTCCTTCCTGCAGGATATCCAGGAGGTGCAGGGCTACGTGCTCATCGCTCA
CAACCAAGTGAGGCAGGTCCCACTGCAGAGGCTGCGGATTGTGCGAGGCACCCAGCTCTTTGAGGACAAC
TATGCCCTGGCCGTGCTAGACAATGGAGACCCGCTGAACAATACCACCCCTGTCACAGGGGCCTCCCCAG
GAGGCCTGCGGGAGCTGCAGCTTCGAAGCCTCACAGAGATCTTGAAAGGAGGGGTCTTGATCCAGCGGAA
CCCCCAGCTCTGCTACCAGGACACGATTTTGTGGAAGGACATCTTCCACAAGAACAACCAGCTGGCTCTC
ACACTGATAGACACCAACCGCTCTCGGGCCTGCCACCCCTGTTCTCCGATGTGTAAGGGCTCCCGCTGCT
GGGGAGAGAGTTCTGAGGATTGTCAGAGCCTGACGCGCACTGTCTGTGCCTGTGGCTGTGCCCGCTGCAA
GGGGCCACTGCCCACTGACTGCTGCCATGAGCAGTGTGCTGCCGGCTGCACGGGCCCCAAGCACTCTGAC
TGCCTGGCCTGCCTCCACTTCAACCACAGTGGCATCTGTGAGCTGCACTGCCCAGCCCTGGTCACCTACA
ACACAGACACGTTTGAGTCCATGCCCAATCCCGAGGGCCGGTATACATTCGGCGCCAGCTGTGTGACTGC
CTGTCCCTACAACTACCTTTCTACGGACGTGGGATCCTGCACCCTCGTCTGCCCCCTGCACAACCAAGAG
GTGACAGCAGAGGATGGAACACAGCGGTGTGAGAAGTGCAGCAAGCCCTGTGCCCGAGTGTGCTATGGTC
TGGGCATGGAGCACTTGCGAGAGGTGAGGGCAGTTACCAGTGCCAATATCCAGGAGTTTGCTGGCTGCAA
GAAGATCTTTGGGAGCCTGGCATTTCTGCCGGAGAGCTTTGATGGGGACCCAGCCTCCAACACTGCCCCG
CTCCAGCCAGAGCAGCTCCAAGTGTTTGAGACTCTGGAAGAGATCACAGGTTACCTATACATCTCAGCAT
GGCCGGACAGCCTGCCTGACCTCAGCGTCTTCCAGAACCTGCAAGTAATCCGGGGACGAATTCTGCACAA
TGGCGCCTACTCGCTGACCCTGCAAGGGCTGGGCATCAGCTGGCTGGGGCTGCGCTCACTGAGGGAACTG
GGCAGTGGACTGGCCCTCATCCACCATAACACCCACCTCTGCTTCGTGCACACGGTGCCCTGGGACCAGC
TCTTTCGGAACCCGCACCAAGCTCTGCTCCACACTGCCAACCGGCCAGAGGACGAGTGTGTGGGCGAGGG
CCTGGCCTGCCACCAGCTGTGCGCCCGAGGGCACTGCTGGGGTCCAGGGCCCACCCAGTGTGTCAACTGC
AGCCAGTTCCTTCGGGGCCAGGAGTGCGTGGAGGAATGCCGAGTACTGCAGGGGCTCCCCAGGGAGTATG
TGAATGCCAGGCACTGTTTGCCGTGCCACCCTGAGTGTCAGCCCCAGAATGGCTCAGTGACCTGTTTTGG
ACCGGAGGCTGACCAGTGTGTGGCCTGTGCCCACTATAAGGACCCTCCCTTCTGCGTGGCCCGCTGCCCC
AGCGGTGTGAAACCTGACCTCTCCTACATGCCCATCTGGAAGTTTCCAGATGAGGAGGGCGCATGCCAGC
CTTGCCCCATCAACTGCACCCACTCCTGTGTGGACCTGGATGACAAGGGCTGCCCCGCCGAGCAGAGAGC
CAGCCCTCTGACGTCCATCATCTCTGCGGTGGTTGGCATTCTGCTGGTCGTGGTCTTGGGGGTGGTCTTT
GGGATCCTCATCAAGCGACGGCAGCAGAAGATCCGGAAGTACACGATGCGGAGACTGCTGCAGGAAACGG
AGCTGGTGGAGCCGCTGACACCTAGCGGAGCGATGCCCAACCAGGCGCAGATGCGGATCCTGAAAGAGAC
GGAGCTGAGGAAGGTGAAGGTGCTTGGATCTGGCGCTTTTGGCACAGTCTACAAGGGCATCTGGATCCCT
GATGGGGAGAATGTGAAAATTCCAGTGGCCATCAAAGTGTTGAGGGAAAACACATCCCCCAAAGCCAACA
AAGAAATCTTAGACGAAGCATACGTGATGGCTGGTGTGGGCTCCCCATATGTCTCCCGCCTTCTGGGCAT
CTGCCTGACATCCACGGTGCAGCTGGTGACACAGCTTATGCCCTATGGCTGCCTCTTAGACCATGTCCGG
GAAAACCGCGGACGCCTGGGCTCCCAGGACCTGCTGAACTGGTGTATGCAGATTGCCAAGGGGATGAGCT
ACCTGGAGGATGTGCGGCTCGTACACAGGGACTTGGCCGCTCGGAACGTGCTGGTCAAGAGTCCCAACCA
TGTCAAAATTACAGACTTCGGGCTGGCTCGGCTGCTGGACATTGACGAGACAGAGTACCATGCAGATGGG
GGCAAGGTGCCCATCAAGTGGATGGCGCTGGAGTCCATTCTCCGCCGGCGGTTCACCCACCAGAGTGATG
TGTGGAGTTATGGTGTGACTGTGTGGGAGCTGATGACTTTTGGGGCCAAACCTTACGATGGGATCCCAGC
CCGGGAGATCCCTGACCTGCTGGAAAAGGGGGAGCGGCTGCCCCAGCCCCCCATCTGCACCATTGATGTC
TACATGATCATGGTCAAATGTTGGATGATTGACTCTGAATGTCGGCCAAGATTCCGGGAGTTGGTGTCTG
AATTCTCCCGCATGGCCAGGGACCCCCAGCGCTTTGTGGTCATCCAGAATGAGGACTTGGGCCCAGCCAG
TCCCTTGGACAGCACCTTCTACCGCTCACTGCTGGAGGACGATGACATGGGGGACCTGGTGGATGCTGAG
GAGTATCTGGTACCCCAGCAGGGCTTCTTCTGTCCAGACCCTGCCCCGGGCGCTGGGGGCATGGTCCACC
ACAGGCACCGCAGCTCATCTACCAGGAGTGGCGGTGGGGACCTGACACTAGGGCTGGAGCCCTCTGAAGA
GGAGGCCCCCAGGTCTCCACTGGCACCCTCCGAAGGGGCTGGCTCCGATGTATTTGATGGTGACCTGGGA
ATGGGGGCAGCCAAGGGGCTGCAAAGCCTCCCCACACATGACCCCAGCCCTCTACAGCGGTACAGTGAGG
ACCCCACAGTACCCCTGCCCTCTGAGACTGATGGCTACGTTGCCCCCCTGACCTGCAGCCCCCAGCCTGA
ATATGTGAACCAGCCAGATGTTCGGCCCCAGCCCCCTTCGCCCCGAGAGGGCCCTCTGCCTGCTGCCCGA
CCTGCTGGTGCCACTCTGGAAAGGCCCAAGACTCTCTCCCCAGGGAAGAATGGGGTCGTCAAAGACGTTT
TTGCCTTTGGGGGTGCCGTGGAGAACCCCGAGTACTTGACACCCCAGGGAGGAGCTGCCCCTCAGCCCCA
CCCTCCTCCTGCCTTCAGCCCAGCCTTCGACAACCTCTATTACTGGGACCAGGACCCACCAGAGCGGGGG
GCTCCACCCAGCACCTTCAAAGGGACACCTACGGCAGAGAACCCAGAGTACCTGGGTCTGGACGTGCCAG
TGTAGAACCCAGCTTTCTTGTACAAAGTGGTGATATCCAATTAACCCTCACTAAAGGGATGTATAATGAT
GTGTGTAAATTCCCTATAGTGAGTCGTATTACCACCCAACTTTTCTATACAAAGTGGTTGATATCCAGCA
CAGTGGCGGCCGCTCGAGTCTAGAGGGCCCGCGGTTCGAAGGTAAGCCTATCCCTAACCCTCTCCTCGGT
CTCGATTCTACGCGTACCGGTTAGTAATGAGATCCCTCCCCCCCCCCTAACGTTACTGGCCGAAGCCGCT
TGGAATAAGGCCGGTGTGCGTTTGTCTATATGTTATTTTCCACCATATTGCCGTCTTTTGGCAATGTGAG
GGCCCGGAAACCTGGCCCTGTCTTCTTGACGAGCATTCCTAGGGGTCTTTCCCCTCTCGCCAAAGGAATG
CAAGGTCTGTTGAATGTCGTGAAGGAAGCAGTTCCTCTGGAAGCTTCTTGAAGACAAACAACGTCTGTAG
CGACCCTTTGCAGGCAGCGGAACCCCCCACCTGGCGACAGGTGCCTCTGCGGCCAAAAGCCACGTGTATA
AGATACACCTGCAAAGGCGGCACAACCCCAGTGCCACGTTGTGAGTTGGATAGTTGTGGAAAGAGTCAAA
TGGCTCTCCTCAAGCGTATTCAACAAGGGGCTGAAGGATGCCCAGAAGGTACCCCATTGTATGGGATCTG
ATCTGGGGCCTCGGTGCACATGCTTTACATGTGTTTAGTCGAGGTTAAAAAAACGTCTAGGCCCCCCGAA
CCACGGGGACGTGGTTTTCCTTTGAAAAACACGATGATAATATGGCCACACATATGACCGAGTACAAGCC
CACGGTGCGCCTCGCCACCCGCGACGACGTCCCCAGGGCCGTACGCACCCTCGCCGCCGCGTTCGCCGAC
TACCCCGCCACGCGCCACACCGTCGATCCGGACCGCCACATCGAGCGGGTCACCGAGCTGCAAGAACTCT
TCCTCACGCGCGTCGGGCTCGACATCGGCAAGGTGTGGGTCGCGGACGACGGCGCCGCGGTGGCGGTCTG
GACCACGCCGGAGAGCGTCGAAGCGGGGGCGGTGTTCGCCGAGATCGGCCCGCGCATGGCCGAGTTGAGC
GGTTCCCGGCTGGCCGCGCAGCAACAGATGGAAGGCCTCCTGGCGCCGCACCGGCCCAAGGAGCCCGCGT
GGTTCCTGGCCACCGTCGGCGTCTCGCCCGACCACCAGGGCAAGGGTCTGGGCAGCGCCGTCGTGCTCCC
CGGAGTGGAGGCGGCCGAGCGCGCCGGGGTGCCCGCCTTCCTGGAGACCTCCGCGCCCCGCAACCTCCCC
TTCTACGAGCGGCTCGGCTTCACCGTCACCGCCGACGTCGAGGTGCCCGAAGGACCGCGCACCTGGTGCA
TGACCCGCAAGCCCGGTGCCTAAATCGATAGATCCTAATCAACCTCTGGATTACAAAATTTGTGAAAGAT
TGACTGGTATTCTTAACTATGTTGCTCCTTTTACGCTATGTGGATACGCTGCTTTAATGCCTTTGTATCA
TGCTATTGCTTCCCGTATGGCTTTCATTTTCTCCTCCTTGTATAAATCCTGGTTGCTGTCTCTTTATGAG
GAGTTGTGGCCCGTTGTCAGGCAACGTGGCGTGGTGTGCACTGTGTTTGCTGACGCAACCCCCACTGGTT
GGGGCATTGCCACCACCTGTCAGCTCCTTTCCGGGACTTTCGCTTTCCCCCTCCCTATTGCCACGGCGGA
ACTCATCGCCGCCTGCCTTGCCCGCTGCTGGACAGGGGCTCGGCTGTTGGGCACTGACAATTCCGTGGTG
TTGTCGGGGAAATCATCGTCCTTTCCTTGGCTGCTCGCCTGTGTTGCCACCTGGATTCTGCGCGGGACGT
CCTTCTGCTACGTCCCTTCGGCCCTCAATCCAGCGGACCTTCCTTCCCGCGGCCTGCTGCCGGCTCTGCG
GCCTCTTCCGCGTCTTCGCCTTCGCCCTCAGACGAGTCGGATCTCCCTTTGGGCCGCCTCCCCGCCTGAG
ATCCTTTAAGACCAATGACTTACAAGGCAGCTGTAGATCTTAGCCACTTTTTAAAAGAAAAGGGGGGACT
GGAAGGGCTAATTCACTCCCAACGAAGACAAGATCTGCTTTTTGCTTGTACTGGGTCTCTCTGGTTAGAC
CAGATCTGAGCCTGGGAGCTCTCTGGCTAACTAGGGAACCCACTGCTTAAGCCTCAATAAAGCTTGCCTT
GAGTGCTTCAAGTAGTGTGTGCCCGTCTGTTGTGTGACTCTGGTAACTAGAGATCCCTCAGACCCTTTTA
GTCAGTGTGGAAAATCTCTAGCAGTAGTAGTTCATGTCATCTTATTATTCAGTATTTATAACTTGCAAAG
AAATGAATATCAGAGAGTGAGAGGCCCGGGTTAATTAAGGAAAGGGCTAGATCATTCTTGAAGACGAAAG
GGCCTCGTGATACGCCTATTTTTATAGGTTAATGTCATGATAATAATGGTTTCTTAGACGTCAGGTGGCA
CTTTTCGGGGAAATGTGCGCGGAACCCCTATTTGTTTATTTTTCTAAATACATTCAAATATGTATCCGCT
CATGAGACAATAACCCTGATAAATGCTTCAATAATATTGAAAAAGGAAGAGTATGAGTATTCAACATTTC
CGTGTCGCCCTTATTCCCTTTTTTGCGGCATTTTGCCTTCCTGTTTTTGCTCACCCAGAAACGCTGGTGA
AAGTAAAAGATGCTGAAGATCAGTTGGGTGCACGAGTGGGTTACATCGAACTGGATCTCAACAGCGGTAA
GATCCTTGAGAGTTTTCGCCCCGAAGAACGTTTTCCAATGATGAGCACTTTTAAAGTTCTGCTATGTGGC
GCGGTATTATCCCGTGTTGACGCCGGGCAAGAGCAACTCGGTCGCCGCATACACTATTCTCAGAATGACT
TGGTTGAGTACTCACCAGTCACAGAAAAGCATCTTACGGATGGCATGACAGTAAGAGAATTATGCAGTGC
TGCCATAACCATGAGTGATAACACTGCGGCCAACTTACTTCTGACAACGATCGGAGGACCGAAGGAGCTA
ACCGCTTTTTTGCACAACATGGGGGATCATGTAACTCGCCTTGATCGTTGGGAACCGGAGCTGAATGAAG
CCATACCAAACGACGAGCGTGACACCACGATGCCTGTAGCAATGGCAACAACGTTGCGCAAACTATTAAC
TGGCGAACTACTTACTCTAGCTTCCCGGCAACAATTAATAGACTGGATGGAGGCGGATAAAGTTGCAGGA
CCACTTCTGCGCTCGGCCCTTCCGGCTGGCTGGTTTATTGCTGATAAATCTGGAGCCGGTGAGCGTGGGT
CTCGCGGTATCATTGCAGCACTGGGGCCAGATGGTAAGCCCTCCCGTATCGTAGTTATCTACACGACGGG
GAGTCAGGCAACTATGGATGAACGAAATAGACAGATCGCTGAGATAGGTGCCTCACTGATTAAGCATTGG
TAACTGTCAGACCAAGTTTACTCATATATACTTTAGATTGATTTAAAACTTCATTTTTAATTTAAAAGGA
TCTAGGTGAAGATCCTTTTTGATAATCTCATGACCAAAATCCCTTAACGTGAGTTTTCGTTCCACTGAGC
GTCAGACCCCGTAGAAAAGATCAAAGGATCTTCTTGAGATCCTTTTTTTCTGCGCGTAATCTGCTGCTTG
CAAACAAAAAAACCACCGCTACCAGCGGTGGTTTGTTTGCCGGATCAAGAGCTACCAACTCTTTTTCCGA
AGGTAACTGGCTTCAGCAGAGCGCAGATACCAAATACTGTTCTTCTAGTGTAGCCGTAGTTAGGCCACCA
CTTCAAGAACTCTGTAGCACCGCCTACATACCTCGCTCTGCTAATCCTGTTACCAGTGGCTGCTGCCAGT
GGCGATAAGTCGTGTCTTACCGGGTTGGACTCAAGACGATAGTTACCGGATAAGGCGCAGCGGTCGGGCT
GAACGGGGGGTTCGTGCACACAGCCCAGCTTGGAGCGAACGACCTACACCGAACTGAGATACCTACAGCG
TGAGCTATGAGAAAGCGCCACGCTTCCCGAAGGGAGAAAGGCGGACAGGTATCCGGTAAGCGGCAGGGTC
GGAACAGGAGAGCGCACGAGGGAGCTTCCAGGGGGAAACGCCTGGTATCTTTATAGTCCTGTCGGGTTTC
GCCACCTCTGACTTGAGCGTCGATTTTTGTGATGCTCGTCAGGGGGGCGGAGCCTATGGAAAAACGCCAG
CAACGCGGCCTTTTTACGGTTCCTGGCCTTTTGCTGGCCTTTTGCTCACATGTTCTTTCCTGCGTTATCC
CCTGATTCTGTGGATAACCGTATTACCGCCTTTGAGTGAGCTGATACCGCTCGCCGCAGCCGAACGACCG
AGCGCAGCGAGTCAGTGAGCGAGGAAGCGGAAGAGCGCCCAATACGCAAACCGCCTCTCCCCGCGCGTTG
GCCGATTCATTAATGCAGCAAGCTCATGGCTGACTAATTTTTTTTATTTATGCAGAGGCCGAGGCCGCCT
CGGCCTCTGAGCTATTCCAGAAGTAGTGAGGAGGCTTTTTTGGAGGCCTAGGCTTTTGCAAAAAGCTCCC
CGTGGCACGACAGGTTTCCCGACTGGAAAGCGGGCAGTGAGCGCAACGCAATTAATGTGAGTTAGCTCAC
TCATTAGGCACCCCAGGCTTTACACTTTATGCTTCCGGCTCGTATGTTGTGTGGAATTGTGAGCGGATAA
CAATTTCACACAGGAAACAGCTATGACATGATTACGAATTTCACAAATAAAGCATTTTTTTCACTGCATT
CTAGTTGTGGTTTGTCCAAACTCATCAATGTATCTTATCATGTCTGGATCAACTGGATAACTCAAGCTAA
CCAAAATCATCCCAAACTTCCCACCCCATACCCTATTACCACTGCCAATTACCTGTGGTTTCATTTACTC
TAAACCTGTGATTCCTCTGAATTATTTTCATTTTAAAGAAATTGTATTTGTTAAATATGTACTACAAACT
TAGTAGT
