>Addgene plasmid #116330 | pHAGE-ERBB2-G222C | depositor partial sequence | sequence record 219204 | insert
ATGGAGCTGGCGGCCTTGTGCCGCTGGGGGCTCCTCCTCGCCCTCTTGCCCCCCGGAGCCGCGAGCACCC
AAGTGTGCACCGGCACAGACATGAAGCTGCGGCTCCCTGCCAGTCCCGAGACCCACCTGGACATGCTCCG
CCACCTCTACCAGGGCTGCCAGGTGGTGCAGGGAAACCTGGAACTCACCTACCTGCCCACCAATGCCAGC
CTGTCCTTCCTGCAGGATATCCAGGAGGTGCAGGGCTACGTGCTCATCGCTCACAACCAAGTGAGGCAGG
TCCCACTGCAGAGGCTGCGGATTGTGCGAGGCACCCAGCTCTTTGAGGACAACTATGCCCTGGCCGTGCT
AGACAATGGAGACCCGCTGAACAATACCACCCCTGTCACAGGGGCCTCCCCAGGAGGCCTGCGGGAGCTG
CAGCTTCGAAGCCTCACAGAGATCTTGAAAGGAGGGGTCTTGATCCAGCGGAACCCCCAGCTCTGCTACC
AGGACACGATTTTGTGGAAGGACATCTTCCACAAGAACAACCAGCTGGCTCTCACACTGATAGACACCAA
CCGCTCTCGGGCCTGCCACCCCTGTTCTCCGATGTGTAAGGGCTCCCGCTGCTGGGGAGAGAGTTCTGAG
GATTGTCAGAGCCTGACGCGCACTGTCTGTGCCTGTGGCTGTGCCCGCTGCAAGGGGCCACTGCCCACTG
ACTGCTGCCATGAGCAGTGTGCTGCCGGCTGCACGGGCCCCAAGCACTCTGACTGCCTGGCCTGCCTCCA
CTTCAACCACAGTGGCATCTGTGAGCTGCACTGCCCAGCCCTGGTCACCTACAACACAGACACGTTTGAG
TCCATGCCCAATCCCGAGGGCCGGTATACATTCGGCGCCAGCTGTGTGACTGCCTGTCCCTACAACTACC
TTTCTACGGACGTGGGATCCTGCACCCTCGTCTGCCCCCTGCACAACCAAGAGGTGACAGCAGAGGATGG
AACACAGCGGTGTGAGAAGTGCAGCAAGCCCTGTGCCCGAGTGTGCTATGGTCTGGGCATGGAGCACTTG
CGAGAGGTGAGGGCAGTTACCAGTGCCAATATCCAGGAGTTTGCTGGCTGCAAGAAGATCTTTGGGAGCC
TGGCATTTCTGCCGGAGAGCTTTGATGGGGACCCAGCCTCCAACACTGCCCCGCTCCAGCCAGAGCAGCT
CCAAGTGTTTGAGACTCTGGAAGAGATCACAGGTTACCTATACATCTCAGCATGGCCGGACAGCCTGCCT
GACCTCAGCGTCTTCCAGAACCTGCAAGTAATCCGGGGACGAATTCTGCACAATGGCGCCTACTCGCTGA
CCCTGCAAGGGCTGGGCATCAGCTGGCTGGGGCTGCGCTCACTGAGGGAACTGGGCAGTGGACTGGCCCT
CATCCACCATAACACCCACCTCTGCTTCGTGCACACGGTGCCCTGGGACCAGCTCTTTCGGAACCCGCAC
CAAGCTCTGCTCCACACTGCCAACCGGCCAGAGGACGAGTGTGTGGGCGAGGGCCTGGCCTGCCACCAGC
TGTGCGCCCGAGGGCACTGCTGGGGTCCAGGGCCCACCCAGTGTGTCAACTGCAGCCAGTTCCTTCGGGG
CCAGGAGTGCGTGGAGGAATGCCGAGTACTGCAGGGGCTCCCCAGGGAGTATGTGAATGCCAGGCACTGT
TTGCCGTGCCACCCTGAGTGTCAGCCCCAGAATGGCTCAGTGACCTGTTTTGGACCGGAGGCTGACCAGT
GTGTGGCCTGTGCCCACTATAAGGACCCTCCCTTCTGCGTGGCCCGCTGCCCCAGCGGTGTGAAACCTGA
CCTCTCCTACATGCCCATCTGGAAGTTTCCAGATGAGGAGGGCGCATGCCAGCCTTGCCCCATCAACTGC
ACCCACTCCTGTGTGGACCTGGATGACAAGGGCTGCCCCGCCGAGCAGAGAGCCAGCCCTCTGACGTCCA
TCATCTCTGCGGTGGTTGGCATTCTGCTGGTCGTGGTCTTGGGGGTGGTCTTTGGGATCCTCATCAAGCG
ACGGCAGCAGAAGATCCGGAAGTACACGATGCGGAGACTGCTGCAGGAAACGGAGCTGGTGGAGCCGCTG
ACACCTAGCGGAGCGATGCCCAACCAGGCGCAGATGCGGATCCTGAAAGAGACGGAGCTGAGGAAGGTGA
AGGTGCTTGGATCTGGCGCTTTTGGCACAGTCTACAAGGGCATCTGGATCCCTGATGGGGAGAATGTGAA
AATTCCAGTGGCCATCAAAGTGTTGAGGGAAAACACATCCCCCAAAGCCAACAAAGAAATCTTAGACGAA
GCATACGTGATGGCTGGTGTGGGCTCCCCATATGTCTCCCGCCTTCTGGGCATCTGCCTGACATCCACGG
TGCAGCTGGTGACACAGCTTATGCCCTATGGCTGCCTCTTAGACCATGTCCGGGAAAACCGCGGACGCCT
GGGCTCCCAGGACCTGCTGAACTGGTGTATGCAGATTGCCAAGGGGATGAGCTACCTGGAGGATGTGCGG
CTCGTACACAGGGACTTGGCCGCTCGGAACGTGCTGGTCAAGAGTCCCAACCATGTCAAAATTACAGACT
TCGGGCTGGCTCGGCTGCTGGACATTGACGAGACAGAGTACCATGCAGATGGGGGCAAGGTGCCCATCAA
GTGGATGGCGCTGGAGTCCATTCTCCGCCGGCGGTTCACCCACCAGAGTGATGTGTGGAGTTATGGTGTG
ACTGTGTGGGAGCTGATGACTTTTGGGGCCAAACCTTACGATGGGATCCCAGCCCGGGAGATCCCTGACC
TGCTGGAAAAGGGGGAGCGGCTGCCCCAGCCCCCCATCTGCACCATTGATGTCTACATGATCATGGTCAA
ATGTTGGATGATTGACTCTGAATGTCGGCCAAGATTCCGGGAGTTGGTGTCTGAATTCTCCCGCATGGCC
AGGGACCCCCAGCGCTTTGTGGTCATCCAGAATGAGGACTTGGGCCCAGCCAGTCCCTTGGACAGCACCT
TCTACCGCTCACTGCTGGAGGACGATGACATGGGGGACCTGGTGGATGCTGAGGAGTATCTGGTACCCCA
GCAGGGCTTCTTCTGTCCAGACCCTGCCCCGGGCGCTGGGGGCATGGTCCACCACAGGCACCGCAGCTCA
TCTACCAGGAGTGGCGGTGGGGACCTGACACTAGGGCTGGAGCCCTCTGAAGAGGAGGCCCCCAGGTCTC
CACTGGCACCCTCCGAAGGGGCTGGCTCCGATGTATTTGATGGTGACCTGGGAATGGGGGCAGCCAAGGG
GCTGCAAAGCCTCCCCACACATGACCCCAGCCCTCTACAGCGGTACAGTGAGGACCCCACAGTACCCCTG
CCCTCTGAGACTGATGGCTACGTTGCCCCCCTGACCTGCAGCCCCCAGCCTGAATATGTGAACCAGCCAG
ATGTTCGGCCCCAGCCCCCTTCGCCCCGAGAGGGCCCTCTGCCTGCTGCCCGACCTGCTGGTGCCACTCT
GGAAAGGCCCAAGACTCTCTCCCCAGGGAAGAATGGGGTCGTCAAAGACGTTTTTGCCTTTGGGGGTGCC
GTGGAGAACCCCGAGTACTTGACACCCCAGGGAGGAGCTGCCCCTCAGCCCCACCCTCCTCCTGCCTTCA
GCCCAGCCTTCGACAACCTCTATTACTGGGACCAGGACCCACCAGAGCGGGGGGCTCCACCCAGCACCTT
CAAAGGGACACCTACGGCAGAGAACCCAGAGTACCTGGGTCTGGACGTGCCAGTGTGA
